>Addgene plasmid #110585 | pBTK200 | addgene full sequence | sequence record 215584 | Addgene NGS Result
TCTTCTTGAGATCCTTTTTTTCTGCGCGTAATCTGCTGCTTGCAAACAAAAAAACCACCGCTACCAGCGG
TGGTTTGTTTGCCGGATCAAGAGCTACCAACTCTTTTTCCGAAGGTAACTGGCTTCAGCAGAGCGCAGAT
ACCAAATACTGTTCTTCTAGTGTAGCCGTAGTTAGGCCACCACTTCAAGAACTCTGTAGCACCGCCTACA
TACCTCGCTCTGCTAATCCTGTTACCAGTGGCTGCTGCCAGTGGCGATAAGTCGTGTCTTACCGGGTTGG
ACTCAAGACGATAGTTACCGGATAAGGCGCAGCGGTCGGGCTGAACGGGGGGTTCGTGCACACAGCCCAG
CTTGGAGCGAACGACCTACACCGAACTGAGATACCTACAGCGTGAGCTATGAGAAAGCGCCACGCTTCCC
GAAGGGAGAAAGGCGGACAGGTATCCGGTAAGCGGCAGGGTCGGAACAGGAGAGCGCACGAGGGAGCTTC
CAGGGGGAAACGCCTGGTATCTTTATAGTCCTGTCGGGTTTCGCCACCTCTGACTTGAGCGTCGATTTTT
GTGATGCTCGTCAGGGGGGCGGAGCCTATGGAAAAACGCCAGCAACGCGGCCTTTTTACGGTTCCTGGCC
TTTTGCTGGCCTTTTGCTCACATGTTCTTTCCTGCGTTATCCCCTGATTCTGTGGATAACCGTAGTCGGT
CTCATATGAACACGATTAACATCGCTAAGAACGACTTCTCTGACATCGAACTGGCTGCTATCCCGTTCAA
CACTCTGGCTGACCATTACGGTGAGCGTTTAGCTCGCGAACAGTTGGCCCTTGAGCATGAGTCTTACGAG
ATGGGTGAAGCACGCTTCCGCAAGATGTTTGAGCGTCAACTTAAAGCTGGTGAGGTTGCGGATAACGCTG
CCGCCAAGCCTCTCATCACTACCCTACTCCCTAAGATGATTGCACGCATCAACGACTGGTTTGAGGAAGT
GAAAGCTAAGCGCGGCAAGCGCCCGACAGCCTTCCAGTTCCTGCAAGAAATCAAGCCGGAAGCCGTAGCG
TACATCACCATTAAGACCACTCTGGCTTGCCTAACCAGTGCTGACAATACAACCGTTCAGGCTGTAGCAA
GCGCAATCGGTCGGGCCATTGAGGACGAGGCTCGCTTCGGTCGTATCCGTGACCTTGAAGCTAAGCACTT
CAAGAAAAACGTTGAGGAACAACTCAACAAGCGCGTAGGGCACGTCTACAAGAAAGCATTTATGCAAGTT
GTCGAGGCTGACATGCTCTCTAAGGGTCTACTCGGTGGCGAGGCGTGGTCTTCGTGGCATAAGGAAGACT
CTATTCATGTAGGAGTACGCTGCATCGAGATGCTCATTGAGTCAACCGGAATGGTTAGCTTACACCGCCA
AAATGCTGGCGTAGTAGGTCAAGACTCTGAGACTATCGAACTCGCACCTGAATACGCTGAGGCTATCGCA
ACCCGTGCAGGTGCGCTGGCTGGCATCTCTCCGATGTTCCAACCTTGCGTAGTTCCTCCTAAGCCGTGGA
CTGGCATTACTGGTGGTGGCTATTGGGCTAACGGTCGTCGTCCTCTGGCGCTGGTGCGTACTCACAGTAA
GAAAGCACTGATGCGCTACGAAGACGTTTACATGCCTGAGGTGTACAAAGCGATTAACATTGCGCAAAAC
ACCGCATGGAAAATCAACAAGAAAGTCCTAGCGGTCGCCAACGTAATCACCAAGTGGAAGCATTGTCCGG
TCGAGGACATCCCTGCGATTGAGCGTGAAGAACTCCCGATGAAACCGGAAGACATCGACATGAATCCTGA
GGCTCTCACCGCGTGGAAACGTGCTGCCGCTGCTGTGTACCGCAAGGACAAGGCTCGCAAGTCTCGCCGT
ATCAGCCTTGAGTTCATGCTTGAGCAAGCCAATAAGTTTGCTAACCATAAGGCCATCTGGTTCCCTTACA
ACATGGACTGGCGCGGTCGTGTTTACGCTGTGTCAATGTTCAACCCGCAAGGTAACGATATGACCAAAGG
ACTGCTTACGCTGGCGAAAGGTAAACCAATCGGTAAGGAAGGTTACTACTGGCTGAAAATCCACGGTGCA
AACTGTGCGGGTGTCGATAAGGTTCCGTTCCCTGAGCGCATCAAGTTCATTGAGGAAAACCACGAGAACA
TCATGGCTTGCGCTAAGTCTCCACTGGAGAACACTTGGTGGGCTGAGCAAGATTCTCCGTTCTGCTTCCT
TGCGTTCTGCTTTGAGTACGCTGGGGTACAGCACCACGGCCTGAGCTATAACTGCTCCCTTCCGCTGGCG
TTTGACGGGTCTTGCTCTGGCATCCAGCACTTCTCCGCGATGCTCCGAGATGAGGTAGGTGGTCGCGCGG
TTAACTTGCTTCCTAGTGAAACCGTTCAGGACATCTACGGGATTGTTGCTAAGAAAGTCAACGAGATTCT
ACAAGCAGACGCAATCAATGGGACCGATAACGAAGTAGTTACCGTGACCGATGAGAACACTGGTGAAATC
TCTGAGAAAGTCAAGCTGGGCACTAAGGCACTGGCTGGTCAATGGCTGGCTTACGGTGTTACTCGCAGTG
TGACTAAGCGTTCAGTCATGACGCTGGCTTACGGGTCCAAAGAGTTCGGCTTCCGTCAACAAGTGCTGGA
AGATACCATTCAGCCAGCTATTGATTCCGGCAAGGGTCTGATGTTCACTCAGCCGAATCAGGCTGCTGGA
TACATGGCTAAGCTGATTTGGGAATCTGTGAGCGTGACGGTGGTAGCTGCGGTTGAAGCAATGAACTGGC
TTAAGTCTGCTGCTAAGCTGCTGGCTGCTGAGGTCAAAGATAAGAAGACTGGAGAGATTCTTCGCAAGCG
TTGCGCTGTGCATTGGGTAACTCCTGATGGTTTCCCTGTGTGGCAGGAATACAAGAAGCCTATTCAGACG
CGCTTGAACCTGATGTTCCTCGGTCAGTTCCGCTTACAGCCTACCATTAACACCAACAAAGATAGCGAGA
TTGATGCACACAAACAGGAGTCTGGTATCGCTCCTAACTTTGTACACAGCCAAGACGGTAGCCACCTTCG
TAAGACTGTAGTGTGGGCACACGAGAAGTACGGAATCGAATCTTTTGCACTGATTCACGACTCCTTCGGT
ACCATTCCGGCTGACGCTGCGAACCTGTTCAAAGCAGTGCGCGAAACTATGGTTGACACATATGAGTCTT
GTGATGTACTGGCTGATTTCTACGACCAGTTCGCTGACCAGTTGCACGAGTCTCAATTGGACAAAATGCC
AGCACTTCCGGCTAAAGGTAACTTGAACCTCCGTGACATCTTAGAGTCGGACTTCGCGTTCGCGTAAATC
CTGAGACCAGACCAATAAAAAACGCCCGGCGGCAACCGAGCGTTCTGAACAAATCCAGATGGAGTTCTGA
GGTCATTACTGGATCTATCAACAGGAGTCCAAGCGAGCTCGATATCAAATTACGCCCCGCCCTGCCACTC
ATCGCAGTACTGTTGTAATTCATTAAGCATTCTGCCGACATGGAAGCCATCACAAACGGCATGATGAACC
TGAATCGCCAGCGGCATCAGCACCTTGTCGCCTTGCGTATAATATTTGCCCATGGTGAAAACGGGGGCGA
AGAAGTTGTCCATATTGGCCACGTTTAAATCAAAACTGGTGAAACTCACCCAGGGATTGGCTGAAACGAA
AAACATATTCTCAATAAACCCTTTAGGGAAATAGGCCAGGTTTTCACCGTAACACGCCACATCTTGCGAA
TATATGTGTAGAAACTGCCGGAAATCGTCGTGGTATTCACTCCAGAGCGATGAAAACGTTTCAGTTTGCT
CATGGAAAACGGTGTAACAAGGGTGAACACTATCCCATATCACCAGCTCACCGTCTTTCATTGCCATACG
AAATTCCGGATGAGCATTCATCAGGCGGGCAAGAATGTGAATAAAGGCCGGATAAAACTTGTGCTTATTT
TTCTTTACGGTCTTTAAAAAGGCCGTAATATCCAGCTGAACGGTCTGGTTATAGGTACATTGAGCAACTG
ACTGAAATGCCTCAAAATGTTCTTTACGATGCCATTGGGATATATCAACGGTGGTATATCCAGTGATTTT
TTTCTCCATTTTAGCTTCCTTAGCTCCTGAAAATCTCGATAACTCAAAAAATACGCCCGGTAGTGATCTT
ATTTCATTATGGTGAAAGTTGGAACCTCTTACGTGCCCGATCAATCATGACCAAAATCCCTTAACGTGAG
TTTTCGTTCCACTGAGCGTCAGACCCCGTAGAAAAGATCAAAGGA
Features (pLannotate 1.2.2; 5 found; start..end, strand, type, name):
      6..594     +  rep_origin     ori: high-copy-number ColE1/pMB1/pBR322/pUC origin of replication
    706..3354    +  CDS            RPOL_BPT7: Experimental evidence at protein level: Swiss-Prot protein existence level 1. Highly processive DNA-dependent RNA polymerase that catalyzes the transcription of class II and class III viral genes. Recognizes a specific promoter sequence and enters first into an 'abortive phase' where very short transcripts are synthesized and released before proceeding to the processive transcription of long RNA chains. Unwinds the double-stranded DNA to expose the coding strand for templating. Participates in the initiation of viral DNA replication presumably by making primers accessible to the DNA polymerase
   3375..3409    -  terminator     lambda t0 terminator: minimal transcription terminator from phage lambda (Scholtissek and Grosse, 1987)
   3483..4139    -  CDS            cat: CAT_ECOLX - Experimental evidence at protein level: Swiss-Prot protein existence level 1. This enzyme is an effector of chloramphenicol resistance in bacteria. From Escherichia coli. This protein is used as a marker in many commonly used cloning vectors, such as pACYC184.
   4140..4237    -  promoter       cat promoter: promoter of the E. coli cat gene encoding chloramphenicol acetyltransferase
