[The description below was written by a language model from this plasmid's Addgene catalogue record and pLannotate feature annotations shown in this document.]
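Description:
pBTK200 is a part plasmid from the Bee Microbiome Toolkit (BTK), a Golden Gate system for modular assembly of broad-host-range plasmids used to engineer bee gut bacteria. It is a small (about 4.3 kb) E. coli storage vector that holds a single "Type 3" part, meaning a coding sequence module intended to be excised and combined with other part types during hierarchical assembly. The backbone is a ColE1-family replicon. The catalogue lists the plasmid as low copy, whereas the automated annotation labels the origin as the high-copy ColE1/pMB1/pUC type, so the record is not consistent on copy number. Selection is by chloramphenicol, conferred by a cat (chloramphenicol acetyltransferase) gene driven by its native cat promoter and followed by a minimal lambda t0 terminator. This resistance cassette lies on the opposite strand from the payload.

The insert is the coding sequence for bacteriophage T7 RNA polymerase, a highly processive single-subunit enzyme that transcribes only from its own cognate T7 promoters. No promoter, ribosome binding site or terminator is annotated around the polymerase gene. That fits its role as a bare coding-sequence part rather than an expression cassette, since those control elements are supplied by other toolkit parts at assembly. The feature table does not annotate the Type IIS restriction sites or overhangs that would flank the part, and the record does not name them. The entry notes that the part was installed by Gibson cloning. Once assembled into a broad-host-range vector with suitable regulatory parts, the polymerase would allow orthogonal, T7 promoter-driven expression of genes in the recipient bacterium.
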