Addgene plasmid #110585: pBTK200
Purpose: BTK Type 3 coding sequence for golden gate assembly
Depositing lab: Jeffrey Barrick. Publication: Genetic Engineering of Bee Gut Microbiome Bacteria with a Toolkit for Modular Assembly of Broad-Host-Range Plasmids. Leonard SP, Perutka J, Powell JE, Geng P, Richhart DD, Byrom M, Kar S, Davies BW, Ellington AD, Moran NA, Barrick JE. ACS Synth Biol. 2018 May 18;7(5):1279-1290. doi: 10.1021/acssynbio.7b00399. Epub 2018 Apr 13. PubMed 29608282.
Backbone
  Vector backbone: ColE1
  Vector type: Synthetic Biology
Growth in bacteria
  Bacterial resistance: Chloramphenicol, 12.5 μg/mL
  Growth temperature: 37°C
  Growth strain: DH5alpha
  Copy number: Low Copy
Gene/Insert
  Gene/Insert name: T7 RNA Polymerase
  Species: Synthetic
  Cloning method: Gibson Cloning
Terms and licenses: Academic/Nonprofit Terms; Industry Terms
How to cite: pBTK200 was a gift from Jeffrey Barrick (Addgene plasmid # 110585)
