>Addgene plasmid #110585 | pBTK200 | addgene partial sequence | sequence record 324341 | Addgene Partial NGS Result
GTTTTATCCGGCCTTTATTCACATTCTTGCCCGCCTGATGAATGCTCATCCGGAATTTCGTATGGCAATG
AAAGACGGTGAGCTGGTGATATGGGATAGTGTTCACCCTTGTTACACCGTTTTCCATGAGCAAACTGAAA
CGTTTTCATCGCTCTGGAGTGAATACCACGACGATTTCCGGCAGTTTCTACACATATATTCGCAAGATGT
GGCGTGTTACGGTGAAAACCTGGCCTATTTCCCTAAAGGGTTTATTGAGAATATGTTTTTCGTTTCAGCC
AATCCCTGGGTGAGTTTCACCAGTTTTGATTTAAACGTGGCCAATATGGACAACTTCTTCGCCCCCGTTT
TCACCATGGGCAAATATTATACGCAAGGCGACAAGGTGCTGATGCCGCTGGCGATTCAGGTTCATCATGC
CGTTTGTGATGGCTTCCATGTCGGCAGAATGCTTAATGAATTACAACAGTACTGCGATGAGTGGCAGGGC
GGGGCGGGATCCGTGTCCAAAGGAGAGGAGTTAATCAAGGAAAACATGAGAATGAAAGTTGTCATGGAGG
GCTCCGTTAATGGTCACCAATTCAAGTGTACAGGGGAAGGTGAAGGTAATCCTTACATGGGTACACAAAC
TATGAGAATTAAAGTAATTGAAGGCGGACCACTACCATTTGCATTTGACATTCTGGCAACGTCATTCATG
TACGGATCACGAACTTTCATCAAGTACCCTAAAGGTATACCAGACTTTTTCAAGCAATCTTTTCCAGAGG
GTTTTACATGGGAAAGGGTTACAAGATACGAAGATGGGGGTGTCGTCACAGTTATGCAAGATACTTCATT
AGAAGATGGCTGCCTTGTCTATCATGTGCAAGTAAGAGGGGTGAATTTTCCTTCTAACGGACCTGTGATG
CAGAAAAAGACCAAAGGTTGGGAACCAAATACTGAAATGATGTACCCAGCTGATGGAGGTTTGAGAGGCT
ACACACACATGGCGCTTAAAGTTGATGGTGGAGGTCATTTGTCTTGTAGTTTTGTTACCACTTATCGTTC
TAAAAAGACTGTTGGCAATATCAAAATGCCAGGAATACATGCTGTAGACCACAGACTAGAAAGACTCGAA
GAGAGCGATAACGAAATGTTCGTTGTACAGAGAGAGCATGCCGTAGCCAAATTTGCTGGCTTAGGCGGTG
GTATGGATGAATTGTATAAGTAACTCGAGTGGCCTCGGTACCAAATTCCAGAAAAGACACCCGAAAGGGT
GTTTTTTCGTTTTGGTCCGCTGGAAATCTGCTCGTCAGTGGTGCTCACACTGACGAATCATGTACAGATC
ATACCGATGACTGCCTGGCGACTCACAACTAAGCAAGACAGCCGGAACCAGCGCCGGCGAACACCACTGC
ATATATGGCATATCACAACAGTCCACGTCTCAAGCAGTTACAGAGATGTTACGAACCACTAGTGCACTGC
AGTACAGCGGCCGCGTGTTACAACCAATTAACCAATTCTGATTAGAAAAACTCATCGAGCATCAAATGAA
ACTGCAATTTATTCATATCAGGATTATCAATACCATATTTTTGAAAAAGCCGTTTCTGTAATGAAGGAGA
AAACTCACCGAGGCAGTTCCATAGGATGGCAAGATCCTGGTATCGGTCTGCGATTCCGACTCGTCCAACA
TCAATACAACCTATTAATTTCCCCTCGTCAAAAATAAGGTTATCAAGTGAGAAATCACCATGAGTGACGA
CTGAATCCGGTGAGAATGGCAAAAGCTTATGCATTTCTTTCCAGACTTGTTCAACAGGCCAGCCATTACG
CTCGTCATCAAAATCACTCGCATCAACCAAACCGTTATTCATTCGTGATTGCGCCTGAGCGAGGCGAAAT
ACGCGATCGCTGTTAAAAGGACAATTACAAACAGGAATCGAATGCAACCGGCGCAGGAACACTGCCAGCG
CATCAACAATATTTTCACCTGAATCAGGATATTCTTCTAATACCTGGAATGCTGTTTTCCCGGGGATCGC
AGTGGTGAGTAACCATGCATCATCAGGAGTACGGATAAAATGCTTGATGGTCGGAAGAGGCATAAATTCC
GTCAGCCAGTTTAGTCTGACCATCTCATCTGTAACATCATTGGCAACGCTACCTTTGCCATGTTTCAGAA
ACAACTCTGGCGCATCGGGCTTCCCATACAATCGATAGATTGTCGCACCTGATTGCCCGACATTATCGCG
AGCCCATTTATACCCATATAAATCAGCATCCATGTTGGAATTTAATCGCGGCCTGGAGCAAGACGTTTCC
CGTTGAATATGGCTCATAACACCCCTTGTATTACTGTTTATGTAAGCAGACAGTTTTATTGTTCATGATG
ATATATTTTTATCTTGTGCAATGTAACATCAGAGATTTTGAGACACAACGTGGCTTTGTTGAATAAATCG
AACTTTTGCTGAGTTGAAGGATCAGTAGCGGAGTGTATACTGGCTTACTATGTTGGCACTGATGAGGGTG
TCAGTGAAGTGCTTCATGTGGCAGGAGAAAAAAGGCTGCACCGGTGCGTCAGCAGAATATGTGATACAGG
ATATATTCCGCTTCCTCGCTCACTGACTCGCTACGCTCGGTCGTTCGACTGCGGCGAGCGGAAATGGCTT
ACGAACGGGGCGGAGATTTCCTGGAAGATGCCAGGAAGATACTTAACAGGGAAGTGAGAGGGCCGCGGCA
AAGCCGTTTTTCCATAGGCTCCGCCCCCCTGACGAGCATCACAAAAATCGACGCTCAAGTCAGAGGTGGC
GAAACCCGACAGGACTATAAAGATACCAGGCGTTTCCCCCTGGAAGCTCCCTCGTGCGCTCTCCTGTTCC
GACCCTGCCGCTTACCGGATACCTGTCCGCCTTTCTCCCTTCGGGAAGCGTGGCGCTTTCTCATAGCTCA
CGCTGTAGGTATCTCAGTTCGGTGTAGGTCGTTCGCTCCAAGCTGGGCTGTGTGCACGAACCCCCCGTTC
AGCCCGACCGCTGCGCCTTATCCGGTAACTATCGTCTTGAGTCCAACCCGGTAAGACACGACTTATCGCC
ACTGGCAGCAGCCACTGGTAACAGGATTAGCAGAGCGAGGTATGTAGGCGGTGCTACAGAGTTCTTGAAG
TGGTGGCCTAACTACGGCTACACTAGAAGAACAGTATTTGGTATCTGCGCTCTGCTGAAGCCAGTTACCT
TCGGAAAAAGAGTTGGTAGCTCTTGATCCGGCAAACAAACCACCGCTGGTAGCGGTGGTTTTTTTGTTTG
CAAGCAGCAGATTACGCGCAGAAAAAAAGGATCTCAAGAAGATCCTTTGATCTTTTCTACGGGGTCTGAC
GCTCAGTGGAACGAAAACTCACGTTAAGGGATTTTGGTCATGATTGATCGGGCACGTAAGAGGTTCCAAC
TTTCACCATAATGAAATAAGATCACTACCGGGCGTATTTTTTGAGTTATCGAGATTTTCAGGAGCTAAGG
AAGCTAAAATGGAGAAAAAAATCACTGGATATACCACCGTTGATATATCCCAATGGCATCGTAAAGAACA
TTTTGAGGCATTTCAGTCAGTTGCTCAATGTACCTATAACCAGACCGTTCAGCTGGATATTACGGCCTTT
TTAAAGACCGTAAAGAAAAATAAGCACAAGTTTTATCCGGCCTTTATTCACATTCTTGCCCGCCTGATGA
ATGCTCATCCGGAATTTCGTATGGCAATGAAAGACGGTGAGCTGGTGATATGGGATAGTGTTCACCCTTG
TTACACCGTTTTCCATGAGCAAACTGAAACGTTTTCATCGCTCTGGAGTGAATACCACGACGATTTCCGG
CAGTTTCTACACATATATTCGCAAGATGTGGCGTGTTACGGTGAAAACCTGGCCTATTTCCCTAAAGGGT
TTATTGAGAATATGTTTTTCGTTTCAGCCAATCCCTGGGTGAGTTTCACCAGTTTTGATTTAAACGTGGC
CAATATGGACAACTTCTTCGCCCCCGTTTTCACCATGGGCAAATATTATACGCAAGGCGACAAGGTGCTG
ATGCCGCTGGCGATTCAGGTTCATCATGCCGTTTGTGATGGCTTCCATGTCGGCAGAATGCTTAATGAAT
TACAACAGTACTGCGATGAGTGGCAGGGCGGGGCGTAATTTGATATCGAGCTCGCTTGGACTCCTGTTGA
TAGATCCAGTAATGACCTCAGAACTCCATCTGGATTTGTTCAGAACGCTCGGTTGCCGCCGGGCGTTTTT
TATTGGTCTGGTCTCAGGATTTACGCGAACGCGAAGTCCGACTCTAAGATGTCACGGAGGTTCAAGTTAC
CTTTAGCCGGAAGTGCTGGCATTTTGTCCAATTGAGACTCGTGCAACTGGTCAGCGAACTGGTCGTAGAA
ATCAGCCAGTACATCACAAGACTCATATGTGTCAACCATAGTTTCGCGCACTGCTTTGAACAGGTTCGCA
GCGTCAGCCGGAATGGTACCGAAGGAGTCGTGAATCAGTGCAAAAGATTCGATTCCGTACTTCTCGTGTG
CCCACACTACAGTCTTACGAAGGTGGCTACCGTCTTGGCTGTGTACAAAGTTAGGAGCGATACCAGACTC
CTGTTTGTGTGCATCAATCTCGCTATCTTTGTTGGTGTTAATGGTAGGCTGTAAGCGGAACTGACCGAGG
AACATCAGGTTCAAGCGCGTCTGAATAGGCTTCTTGTATTCCTGCCACACAGGGAAACCATCAGGAGTTA
CCCAATGCACAGCGCAACGCTTGCGAAGAATCTCTCCAGTCTTCTTATCTTTGACCTCAGCAGCCAGCAG
CTTAGCAGCAGACTTAAGCCAGTTCATTGCTTCAACCGCAGCTACCACCGTCACGCTCACAGATTCCCAA
ATCAGCTTAGCCATGTATCCAGCAGCCTGATTCGGCTGAGTGAACATCAGACCCTTGCCGGAATCAATAG
CTGGCTGAATGGTATCTTCCAGCACTTGTTGACGGAAGCCGAACTCTTTGGACCCGTAAGCCAGCGTCAT
GACTGAACGCTTAGTCACACTGCGAGTAACACCGTAAGCCAGCCATTGACCAGCCAGTGCCTTAGTGCCC
AGCTTGACTTTCTCAGAGATTTCACCAGTGTTCTCATCGGTCACGGTAACTACTTCGTTATCGGTCCCAT
TGATTGCGTCTGCTTGTAGAATCTCGTTGACTTTCTTAGCAACAATCCCGTAGATGTCCTGAACGGTTTC
ACTAGGAAGCAAGTTAACCGCGCGACCACCTACCTCATCTCGGAGCATCGCGGAGAAGTGCTGGATGCCA
GAGCAAGACCCGTCAAACGCCAGCGGAAGGGAGCAGTTATAGCTCAGGCCGTGGTGCTGTACCCCAGCGT
ACTCAAAGCAGAACGCAAGGAAGCAGAACGGAGAATCTTGCTCAGCCCACCAAGTGTTCTCCAGTGGAGA
CTTAGCGCAAGCCATGATGTTCTCGTGGTTTTCCTCAATGAACTTGATGCGCTCAGGGAACGGAACCTTA
TCGACACCCGCACAGTTTGCACCGTGGATTTTCAGCCAGTAGTAACCTTCCTTACCGATTGGTTTACCTT
TCGCCAGCGTAAGCAGTCCTTTGGTCATATCGTTACCTTGCGGGTTGAACATTGACACAGCGTAAACACG
ACCGCGCCAGTCCATGTTGTAAGGGAACCAGATGGCCTTATGGTTAGCAAACTTATTGGCTTGCTCAAGC
ATGAACTCAAGGCTGATACGGCGAGACTTGCGAGCCTTGTCCTTGCGGTACACAGCAGCGGCAGCACGTT
TCCACGCGGTGAGAGCCTCAGGATTCATGTCGATGTCTTCCGGTTTCATCGGGAGTTCTTCACGCTCAAT
CGCAGGGATGTCCTCGACCGGACAATGCTTCCACTTGGTGATTACGTTGGCGACCGCTAGGACTTTCTTG
TTGATTTTCCATGCGGTGTTTTGCGCAATGTTAATCGCTTTGTACACCTCAGGCATGTAAACGTCTTCGT
AGCGCATCAGTGCTTTCTTACTGTGAGTACGCACCAGCGCCAGAGGACGACGACCGTTAGCCCAATAGCC
ACCACCAGTAATGCCAGTCCACGGCTTAGGAGGAACTACGCAAGGTTGGAACATCGGAGAGATGCCAGCC
AGCGCACCTGCACGGGTTGCGATAGCCTCAGCGTATTCAGGTGCGAGTTCGATAGTCTCAGAGTCTTGAC
CTACTACGCCAGCATTTTGGCGGTGTAAGCTAACCATTCCGGTTGACTCAATGAGCATCTCGATGCAGCG
TACTCCTACATGAATAGAGTCTTCCTTATGCCACGAAGACCACGCCTCGCCACCGAGTAGACCCTTAGAG
AGCATGTCAGCCTCGACAACTTGCATAAATGCTTTCTTGTAGACGTGCCCTACGCGCTTGTTGAGTTGTT
CCTCAACGTTTTTCTTGAAGTGCTTAGCTTCAAGGTCACGGATACGACCGAAGCGAGCCTCGTCCTCAAT
GGCCCGACCGATTGCGCTTGCTACAGCCTGAACGGTTGTATTGTCAGCACTGGTTAGGCAAGCCAGAGTG
GTCTTAATGGTGATGTACGCTACGGCTTCCGGCTTGATTTCTTGCAGGAACTGGAAGGCTGTCGGGCGCT
TGCCGCGCTTAGCTTTCACTTCCTCAAACCAGTCGTTGATGCGTGCAATCATCTTAGGGAGTAGGGTAGT
GATGAGAGGCTTGGCGGCAGCGTTATCCGCAACCTCACCAGCTTTAAGTTGACGCTCAAACATCTTGCGG
AAGCGTGCTTCACCCATCTCGTAAGACTCATGCTCAAGGGCCAACTGTTCGCGAGCTAAACGCTCACCGT
AATGGTCAGCCAGAGTGTTGAACGGGATAGCAGCCAGTTCGATGTCAGAGAAGTCGTTCTTAGCGATGTT
AATCGTGTTCATATGAGACCGACTACGGTTATCCACAGAATCAGGGGATAACGCAGGAAAGAACATGTGA
GCAAAAGGCCAGCAAAAGGCCAGGAACCGTAAAAAGGCCGCGTTGCTGGCGTTTTTCCATAGGCTCCGCC
CCCCTGACGAGCATCACAAAAATCGACGCTCAAGTCAGAGGTGGCGAAACCCGACAGGACTATAAAGATA
CCAGGCGTTTCCCCCTGGAAGCTCCCTCGTGCGCTCTCCTGTTCCGACCCTGCCGCTTACCGGATACCTG
TCCGCCTTTCTCCCTTCGGGAAGCGTGGCGCTTTCTCATAGCTCACGCTGTAGGTATCTCAGTTCGGTGT
AGGTCGTTCGCTCCAAGCTGGGCTGTGTGCACGAACCCCCCGTTCAGCCCGACCGCTGCGCCTTATCCGG
TAACTATCGTCTTGAGTCCAACCCGGTAAGACACGACTTATCGCCACTGGCAGCAGCCACTGGTAACAGG
ATTAGCAGAGCGAGGTATGTAGGCGGTGCTACAGAGTTCTTGAAGTGGTGGCCTAACTACGGCTACACTA
GAAGAACAGTATTTGGTATCTGCGCTCTGCTGAAGCCAGTTACCTTCGGAAAAAGAGTTGGTAGCTCTTG
ATCCGGCAAACAAACCACCGCTGGTAGCGGTGGTTTTTTTGTTTGCAAGCAGCAGATTACGCGCAGAAAA
AAAGGATCTCAAGAAGATCCTTTGATCTTTTCTACGGGGTCTGACGCTCAGTGGAACGAAAACTCACGTT
AAGGGATTTTGGTCATGAGATTATCAAAAAGGATCTTCACCTAGATCCTTTTAAATTAAAAATGAAGTTT
TAAATCAATCTAAAGTATATATGAGTAAACTTGGTCTGACAGTTACCAATGCTTAATCAGTGAGGCACCT
ATCTCAGCGATCTGTCTATTTCGTTCATCCATAGTTGCCTGACTCCCCGTCGTGTAGATAACTACGATAC
GGGAGGGCTTACCATCTGGCCCCAGTGCTGCAATGATACCGCGAGACCCACGCTCACCGGCTCCAGATTT
ATCAGCAATAAACCAGCCAGCCGGAAGGGCCGAGCGCAGAAGTGGTCCTGCAACTTTATCCGCCTCCATC
CAGTCTATTAATTGTTGCCGGGAAGCTAGAGTAAGTAGTTCGCCAGTTAATAGTTTGCGCAACGTTGTTG
CCATTGCTACAGGCATCGTGGTGTCACGCTCGTCGTTTGGTATGGCTTCATTCAGCTCCGGTTCCCAACG
ATCAAGGCGAGTTACATGATCCCCCATGTTGTGCAAAAAAGCGGTTAGCTCCTTCGGTCCTCCGATCGTT
GTCAGAAGTAAGTTGGCCGCAGTGTTATCACTCATGGTTATGGCAGCACTGCATAATTCTCTTACTGTCA
TGCCATCCGTAAGATGCTTTTCTGTGACTGGTGAGTACTCAACCAAGTCATTCTGAGAATAGTGTATGCG
GCGACCGAGTTGCTCTTGCCCGGCGTCAATACGGGATAATACCGCGCCACATAGCAGAACTTTAAAAGTG
CTCATCATTGGAAAACGTTCTTCGGGGCGAAAACTCTCAAGGATCTTACCGCTGTTGAGATCCAGTTCGA
TGTAACCCACTCGTGCACCCAACTGATCTTCAGCATCTTTTACTTTCACCAGCGTTTCTGGGTGAGCAAA
AACAGGAAGGCAAAATGCCGCAAAAAAGGGAATAAGGGCGACACGGAAATGTTGAATACTCATACTCTTC
CTTTTTCAATATTATTGAAGCATTTATCAGGGTTATTGTCTCATGAGCGGATACATATTTGAATGTATTT
AGAAAAATAAACAAATAGGGGTTCCGCGCACATTTCCCCGAAAAGTGCCACCTGACGTCTAAGAAACCAT
TATTATCATGAC
